>Addgene plasmid #71723 | pBbE1k-DDC | depositor full sequence | sequence record 129985 | pBbE1k-DDC sequence 4983 bps
GACGTCGACACCATCGAATGGTGCAAAACCTTTCGCGGTATGGCATGATAGCGCCCGGAAGAGAGTCAAT
TCAGGGTGGTGAATGTGAAACCAGTAACGTTATACGATGTCGCAGAGTATGCCGGTGTCTCTTATCAGAC
CGTTTCCCGCGTGGTGAACCAGGCCAGCCACGTTTCTGCGAAAACGCGGGAAAAAGTGGAAGCGGCGATG
GCGGAGCTGAATTACATTCCCAACCGCGTGGCACAACAACTGGCGGGCAAACAGTCGTTGCTGATTGGCG
TTGCCACCTCCAGTCTGGCCCTGCACGCGCCGTCGCAAATTGTCGCGGCGATTAAATCTCGCGCCGATCA
ACTGGGTGCCAGCGTGGTGGTGTCGATGGTAGAACGAAGCGGCGTCGAAGCCTGTAAAGCGGCGGTGCAC
AATCTTCTCGCGCAACGCGTCAGTGGGCTGATCATTAACTATCCGCTGGATGACCAGGATGCCATTGCTG
TGGAAGCTGCCTGCACTAATGTTCCGGCGTTATTTCTTGATGTCTCTGACCAGACACCCATCAACAGTAT
TATTTTCTCCCATGAAGACGGTACGCGACTGGGCGTGGAGCATCTGGTCGCATTGGGTCACCAGCAAATC
GCGCTGTTAGCGGGCCCATTAAGTTCTGTCTCGGCGCGTCTGCGTCTGGCTGGCTGGCATAAATATCTCA
CTCGCAATCAAATTCAGCCGATAGCGGAACGGGAAGGCGACTGGAGTGCCATGTCCGGTTTTCAACAAAC
CATGCAAATGCTGAATGAGGGCATCGTTCCCACTGCGATGCTGGTTGCCAACGATCAGATGGCGCTGGGC
GCAATGCGCGCCATTACCGAGTCCGGGCTGCGCGTTGGTGCGGATATCTCGGTAGTGGGATACGACGATA
CCGAAGACAGCTCATGTTATATCCCGCCGTTAACCACCATCAAACAGGATTTTCGCCTGCTGGGGCAAAC
CAGCGTGGACCGCTTGCTGCAACTCTCTCAGGGCCAGGCGGTGAAGGGCAATCAGCTGTTGCCCGTCTCA
CTGGTGAAAAGAAAAACCACCCTGGCGCCCAATACGCAAACCGCCTCTCCCCGCGCGTTGGCCGATTCAT
TAATGCAGCTGGCACGACAGGTTTCCCGACTGGAAAGCGGGCAGTGAGCGCAACGCAATTAATGTAAGTT
AGCGCGAATTGATCTGGTTTGACAGCTTATCATCGACTGCACGGTGCACCAATGCTTCTGGCGTCAGGCA
GCCATCGGAAGCTGTGGTATGGCTGTGCAGGTCGTAAATCACTGCATAATTCGTGTCGCTCAAGGCGCAC
TCCCGTTCTGGATAATGTTTTTTGCGCCGACATCATAACGGTTCTGGCAAATATTCTGAAATGAGCTGTT
GACAATTAATCATCCGGCTCGTATAATGTGTGGAATTGTGAGCGGATAACAATTTCAGAATTCAAAAGAT
CTAAGGAGGATAACATATGAACGCGAGTGACTTTCGCCGTCGTGGTAAAGAAATGGTCGATTACATGGCA
GATTATCTGGAAGGGATTGAGGGCCGCCAGGTTTATCCTGACGTTCAACCTGGCTACCTGCGTCCGCTGA
TTCCGGCTACCGCGCCACAGGAACCGGATACCTTCGAAGACATTCTGCAAGATGTTGAAAAGATCATCAT
GCCGGGTGTCACGCACTGGCATAGCCCGTACTTCTTTGCTTATTTCCCAACTGCAAGTTCTTATCCGGCT
ATGCTGGCAGATATGCTGTGTGGGGCCATTGGCTGCATTGGCTTTAGTTGGGCTGCATCTCCGGCCTGTA
CGGAACTGGAGACGGTGATGATGGATTGGCTGGGCAAAATGCTGCAACTGCCTGAAGCGTTTCTGGCCGG
CGAAGCTGGTGAAGGCGGTGGTGTGATCCAAGGCAGCGCCAGCGAAGCCACCCTGGTAGCACTGCTGGCT
GCACGTACCAAAGTCGTTCGTCGTCTGCAAGCCGCGTCTCCGGGTCTGACCCAGGGTGCCGTGCTGGAGA
AACTGGTCGCCTACGCCTCTGATCAGGCTCATTCTAGTGTCGAGCGTGCAGGGCTGATCGGTGGTGTAAA
ACTGAAAGCGATTCCGTCTGACGGGAAATTTGCCATGCGTGCGAGCGCTCTGCAAGAAGCGCTGGAACGC
GATAAGGCCGCCGGCCTGATCCCGTTCTTTGTTGTCGCCACGCTGGGGACAACATCTTGCTGTAGTTTCG
ACAATCTGCTGGAGGTTGGCCCGATCTGCCACGAAGAAGACATCTGGCTGCATGTAGACGCCGCGTACGC
GGGGAGCGCGTTTATTTGCCCTGAATTTCGCCATCTGCTGAACGGCGTCGAGTTCGCGGACAGTTTCAAC
TTTAACCCGCATAAATGGCTGCTGGTGAATTTCGACTGTAGCGCGATGTGGGTAAAACGTCGCACCGATC
TGACAGGGGCGTTCAAACTGGACCCAGTGTATCTGAAGCATAGCCACCAAGGGAGCGGTCTGATTACTGA
TTATCGCCACTGGCAGCTGCCTCTGGGTCGTCGCTTTCGTAGCCTGAAAATGTGGTTTGTGTTTCGTATG
TATGGTGTGAAGGGTCTGCAAGCATATATCCGTAAACATGTGCAGCTGAGTCACGAGTTTGAGGCTTTCG
TGCTGCAAGATCCACGCTTTGAGGTGTGTGCGGAGGTTACTCTGGGTCTGGTGTGTTTCCGCCTGAAGGG
CTCTGATGGCCTGAATGAAGCGCTGCTGGAACGCATCAATAGCGCGCGTAAAATTCATCTGGTGCCATGC
CGTCTGCGCGGTCAGTTCGTACTGCGCTTTGCAATTTGTAGTCGCAAAGTTGAGAGCGGCCACGTACGCC
TGGCGTGGGAACATATTCGCGGCCTGGCGGCAGAGCTGCTGGCAGCAGAAGAAGGTAAGGCAGAAATTAA
GAGCTAAGGATCCAAACTCGAGTAAGGATCTCCAGGCATCAAATAAAACGAAAGGCTCAGTCGAAAGACT
GGGCCTTTCGTTTTATCTGTTGTTTGTCGGTGAACGCTCTCTACTAGAGTCACACTGGCTCACCTTCGGG
TGGGCCTTTCTGCGTTTATACCTAGGGCGTTCGGCTGCGGCGAGCGGTATCAGCTCACTCAAAGGCGGTA
ATACGGTTATCCACAGAATCAGGGGATAACGCAGGAAAGAACATGTGAGCAAAAGGCCAGCAAAAGGCCA
GGAACCGTAAAAAGGCCGCGTTGCTGGCGTTTTTCCATAGGCTCCGCCCCCCTGACGAGCATCACAAAAA
TCGACGCTCAAGTCAGAGGTGGCGAAACCCGACAGGACTATAAAGATACCAGGCGTTTCCCCCTGGAAGC
TCCCTCGTGCGCTCTCCTGTTCCGACCCTGCCGCTTACCGGATACCTGTCCGCCTTTCTCCCTTCGGGAA
GCGTGGCGCTTTCTCATAGCTCACGCTGTAGGTATCTCAGTTCGGTGTAGGTCGTTCGCTCCAAGCTGGG
CTGTGTGCACGAACCCCCCGTTCAGCCCGACCGCTGCGCCTTATCCGGTAACTATCGTCTTGAGTCCAAC
CCGGTAAGACACGACTTATCGCCACTGGCAGCAGCCACTGGTAACAGGATTAGCAGAGCGAGGTATGTAG
GCGGTGCTACAGAGTTCTTGAAGTGGTGGCCTAACTACGGCTACACTAGAAGGACAGTATTTGGTATCTG
CGCTCTGCTGAAGCCAGTTACCTTCGGAAAAAGAGTTGGTAGCTCTTGATCCGGCAAACAAACCACCGCT
GGTAGCGGTGGTTTTTTTGTTTGCAAGCAGCAGATTACGCGCAGAAAAAAAGGATCTCAAGAAGATCCTT
TGATCTTTTCTACGGGGTCTGACGCTCAGTGGAACGAAAACTCACGTTAAGGGATTTTGGTCATGACTAG
TGCTTGGATTCTCACCAATAAAAAACGCCCGGCGGCAACCGAGCGTTCTGAACAAATCCAGATGGAGTTC
TGAGGTCATTACTGGATCTATCAACAGGAGTCCAAGCGAGCTCTCGAACCCCAGAGTCCCGCTCAGAAGA
ACTCGTCAAGAAGGCGATAGAAGGCGATGCGCTGCGAATCGGGAGCGGCGATACCGTAAAGCACGAGGAA
GCGGTCAGCCCATTCGCCGCCAAGCTCTTCAGCAATATCACGGGTAGCCAACGCTATGTCCTGATAGCGG
TCCGCCACACCCAGCCGGCCACAGTCGATGAATCCAGAAAAGCGGCCATTTTCCACCATGATATTCGGCA
AGCAGGCATCGCCATGGGTCACGACGAGATCCTCGCCGTCGGGCATGCGCGCCTTGAGCCTGGCGAACAG
TTCGGCTGGCGCGAGCCCCTGATGCTCTTCGTCCAGATCATCCTGATCGACAAGACCGGCTTCCATCCGA
GTACGTGCTCGCTCGATGCGATGTTTCGCTTGGTGGTCGAATGGGCAGGTAGCCGGATCAAGCGTATGCA
GCCGCCGCATTGCATCAGCCATGATGGATACTTTCTCGGCAGGAGCAAGGTGAGATGACAGGAGATCCTG
CCCCGGCACTTCGCCCAATAGCAGCCAGTCCCTTCCCGCTTCAGTGACAACGTCGAGCACAGCTGCGCAA
GGAACGCCCGTCGTGGCCAGCCACGATAGCCGCGCTGCCTCGTCCTGCAGTTCATTCAGGGCACCGGACA
GGTCGGTCTTGACAAAAAGAACCGGGCGCCCCTGCGCTGACAGCCGGAACACGGCGGCATCAGAGCAGCC
GATTGTCTGTTGTGCCCAGTCATAGCCGAATAGCCTCTCCACCCAAGCGGCCGGAGAACCTGCGTGCAAT
CCATCTTGTTCAATCATGCGAAACGATCCTCATCCTGTCTCTTGATCAGATCATGATCCCCTGCGCCATC
AGATCCTTGGCGGCAAGAAAGCCATCCAGTTTACTTTGCAGGGCTTCCCAACCTTACCAGAGGGCGCCCC
AGCTGGCAATTCC
Features (pLannotate 1.2.2; 13 found; start..end, strand, type, name):
      7..84      +  promoter       lacIq promoter: lacI (mutant); In the lacIq allele, a single base change in the promoter boosts expression of the lacI gene about 10-fold.
     85..1167    +  CDS            lacI: lac repressor; lacI; The lac repressor binds to the lac operator to inhibit transcription in E. coli. This inhibition can be relieved by adding lactose or isopropyl-β-D-thiogalactopyranoside (IPTG).
   1209..1226    +  promoter       tet promoter (fragment): E. coli promoter for tetracycline efflux protein gene
   1222..1323    -  CDS            yciV (fragment): RNAAM_ECOLI - Also known as trpH From Escherichia coli (strain K12).
   1399..1428    +  promoter       trc promoter: strong E. coli promoter; hybrid between the trp and lac UV5 promoters
   1436..1452    +  protein_bind   lac operator: The lac repressor binds to the lac operator to inhibit transcription in E. coli. This inhibition can be relieved by adding lactose or isopropyl-β-D-thiogalactopyranoside (IPTG). lac repressor encoded by lacI
   1487..2944    +  CDS            DDC: DDC_PIG - Experimental evidence at protein level: Swiss-Prot protein existence level 1. Catalyzes the decarboxylation of L-3,4-dihydroxyphenylalanine (DOPA) to dopamine, L-5-hydroxytryptophan to serotonin and L-tryptophan to tryptamine. From Sus scrofa (Pig).
   2980..3051    +  terminator     rrnB T1 terminator: transcription terminator T1 from the E. coli rrnB gene
   3067..3094    +  terminator     T7Te terminator: phage T7 early transcription terminator
   3252..3840    -  rep_origin     ori: high-copy-number ColE1/pMB1/pBR322/pUC origin of replication
   3928..4022    -  terminator     lambda t0 terminator: transcription terminator from phage lambda
   4056..4847    -  CDS            neo: KKA2_KLEPN - Also known as kan, nptII. Experimental evidence at protein level: Swiss-Prot protein existence level 1. Resistance to kanamycin, neomycin, paromomycin, ribostamycin, butirosin and gentamicin B. From Klebsiella pneumoniae.
   4879..4983    -  CDS            tnpA (fragment): TN5P_ECOLX - Also known as tnp. Experimental evidence at protein level: Swiss-Prot protein existence level 1. Mediates transposition of transposon Tn5 by a 'cut and paste' mechanism. First, the monomeric transposase binds the 19 bp inverted DNA repeats flanking the transposon. Then, dimerization of the DNA- bound transposase creates a synaptic DNA complex. After nicking of the first DNA strand, excision of the transposon proceeds through a series of intermediates. The transposase then mediates the insertion of the transposon at a new site by strand transfer. The activity of the wild- type tran
