[The description below was written by a language model from this plasmid's Addgene catalogue record and pLannotate feature annotations shown in this document.]
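Description:
pBbE1k-DDC is a bacterial expression plasmid for inducible production of pig (Sus scrofa) dopa decarboxylase in Escherichia coli. It is built on the pBbE1k backbone from JBEI and totals just under 5 kb. The plasmid replicates from a high-copy ColE1/pMB1-type origin and is selected with kanamycin through the neo (nptII) aminoglycoside phosphotransferase gene, which is followed by a lambda t0 terminator. A short Tn5 transposase fragment annotated next to the resistance gene, along with small tet promoter and yciV fragments elsewhere, appear to be incidental sequence matches or remnants of the parts' origins rather than functional elements.

The roughly 1.46 kb DDC coding sequence sits downstream of the trc promoter, a strong trp/lacUV5 hybrid, and a lac operator. The plasmid also carries lacI under the up-mutated lacIq promoter, so it supplies its own repressor. Transcription is therefore held off until relieved by IPTG or lactose. A tandem rrnB T1 and T7Te terminator pair closes the expression cassette and insulates it from the origin. No epitope or purification tags are annotated on the insert.

The enzyme decarboxylates L-DOPA to dopamine and also acts on 5-hydroxytryptophan and tryptophan. The associated publication concerns engineering L-tyrosine oxidation in E. coli for microbial production of hydroxytyrosol. This suggests the plasmid serves as a pathway module supplying the decarboxylation step in that metabolic engineering work, although the record does not spell out its exact role. The cloning method is not recorded.
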