Addgene plasmid #71723: pBbE1k-DDC
Purpose: dopa decarboxylase from pig
Depositing lab: Taek Soon Lee. Depositing organization: Lawrence Berkeley National Laboratory. Publication: Engineering of L-tyrosine oxidation in Escherichia coli and microbial production of hydroxytyrosol. Satoh Y, Tajima K, Munekata M, Keasling JD, Lee TS. Metab Eng. 2012 Nov;14(6):603-10. doi: 10.1016/j.ymben.2012.08.002. Epub 2012 Aug 29. PubMed 22948011.
Backbone
  Vector backbone: pBbE1k
  Backbone manufacturer: JBEI
  Backbone size w/o insert (bp): 3523
  Total vector size (bp): 4983
Growth in bacteria
  Bacterial resistance: Kanamycin, 50 μg/mL
  Growth temperature: 30°C
  Growth strain: DH5alpha
  Copy number: High Copy
Gene/Insert
  Gene/Insert name: dopa decarboxylase
  Species: pig
  Insert size (bp): 1460
  Promoter: pTrc
  Cloning method: Unknown
  Sequencing primers: 5′ N/A; 3′ N/A
Terms and licenses: Academic/Nonprofit Terms; Industry Terms: Not Available to Industry
Depositor comments: Intellectual Property: EJIB-2939
How to cite: pBbE1k-DDC was a gift from Taek Soon Lee (Addgene plasmid # 71723 ; http://n2t.net/addgene:71723 ; RRID:Addgene_71723)
