>Addgene plasmid #71723 | pBbE1k-DDC | addgene partial sequence | sequence record 135838 | pTac-F 5'-cggctcgtataatgtgtgga-3'
GATCTAAGGAGGATAACATATGAACGCGAGTGACTTTCGCCGTCGTGGTAAAGAAATGGTCGATTACATG
GCAGATTATCTGGAAGGGATTGAGGGCCGCCAGGTTTATCCTGACGTTCAACCTGGCTACCTGCGTCCGC
TGATTCCGGCTACCGCGCCACAGGAACCGGATACCTTCGAAGACATTCTGCAAGATGTTGAAAAGATCAT
CATGCCGGGTGTCACGCACTGGCATAGCCCGTACTTCTTTGCTTATTTCCCAACTGCAAGTTCTTATCCG
GCTATGCTGGCAGATATGCTGTGTGGGGCCATTGGCTGCATTGGCTTTAGTTGGGCTGCATCTCCGGCCT
GTACGGAACTGGAGACGGTGATGATGGATTGGCTGGGCAAAATGCTGCAACTGCCTGAAGCGTTTCTGGC
CGGCGAAGCTGGTGAAGGCGGTGGTGTGATCCAAGGCAGCGCCAGCGAAGCCACCCTGGTAGCACTGCTG
GCTGCACGTACCAAAGTCGTTCGTCGTCTGCAAGCCGCGTCTCCGGGTCTGACCCAGGGTGCCGTGCTGG
AGAAACTGGTCGCCTACGCCTCTGATCAGGCTCATTCTAGTGTCGAGCGTGCAGGGCTGATCGGTGGTGT
AAAACTGAAAGCGATTCCGTCTGACGGGAAATTTGCCATGCGTGCGAGCGCTCTGCAAGAAGCGCTGGAA
CGCGATAAGGCCGCCGGCCTGATCCCGTTCTTTGTTGTCGCCACGCTGGGGACAACATCTTGCTGTAGTT
TCGACAATCTGCTGGAGGTTGGCCCGATCTGCCACGAAGAAGACATCTGGCTGCATGTAGACGCCGCGTA
CGCGGGGAGCGCGTTTATTTGCCCTGAATTTCGCCATCTGCTGA
