>Addgene plasmid #71723 | pBbE1k-DDC | addgene partial sequence | sequence record 135839 | pBbA5c-3 5'-CGTTTTATTTGATGCCTGG-3'
TGCCTTACCTTCTTCTGCTGCCAGCAGCTCTGCCGCCAGGCCGCGCATATGTTCCCACGCCAGGCGTACG
TGGCCGCTCTCAACTTTGCGACTACAAATTGCAAAGCGCAGTACGAACTGACCGCGCAGACGGCATGGCA
CCAGATGAATTTTACGCGCGCTATTGATGCGTTCCAGCAGCGCTTCATTCAGGCCATCAGAGCCCTTCAG
GCGGAAACACACCAGACCCAGAGTAACCTCCGCACACACCTCAAAGCGTGGATCTTGCAGCACGAAAGCC
TCAAACTCGTGACTCAGCTGCACATGTTTACGGATATATGCTTGCAGACCCTTCACACCATACATACGAA
ACACAAACCACATTTTCAGGCTACGAAAGCGACGACCCAGAGGCAGCTGCCAGTGGCGATAATCAGTAAT
CAGACCGCTCCCTTGGTGGCTATGCTTCAGATACACTGGGTCCAGTTTGAACGCCCCTGTCAGATCGGTG
CGACGTTTTACCCACATCGCGCTACAGTCGAAATTCACCAGCAGCCATTTATGCGGGTTAAAGTTGAAAC
TGTCCGCGAACTCGACGCCGTTCAGCAGATGGCGAAATTCAGGGCAAATAAACGCGCTCCCCGCGTACGC
GGCGTCTACATGCAGCCAGATGTCTTCTTCGTGGCAGATCGGGCCAACCTCCAGCAGATTGTCGAAACTA
CAGCAAGATGTTGTCCCCAGCGTGGCGACAACAAAGAACGGGATCAGGCCGGCGGCCTTATCGCGTTCCA
GCGCTTCTTGCAGAGCGCTCGCACGCATGGCAAATTTCCCGTCAGACGGAATCGCTTTCAGTTTTACACC
ACCGATCAGCCCTGCACGCTCGACACTAGAATGAGCCTGATCAGAGGCGTAGGCGACCAGTTTCTCCAGC
ACGGCACCCTGGGTCAGACCCGGAGACGCGGCTTGCAGACGACGAACGACT
